>Addgene plasmid #40984 | pBABEpuro-ERBB2 D845A | addgene partial sequence | sequence record 55266 | hHER2-F 5'-TGGCTCAGTGACCTGTTTTG-3'
CTCCCTTCTGCGTGGCCCGCTGCCCCAGCGGTGTGAAACCTGACCTCTCCTACATGCCCATCTGGAAGTT
TCCAGATGAGGAGGGCGCATGCCAGCCTTGCCCCATCAACTGCACCCACTCCTGTGTGGACCTGGATGAC
AAGGGCTGCCCCGCCGAGCAGAGAGCCAGCCCTCTGACGTCCATCATCTCTGCGGTGGTTGGCATTCTGC
TGGTCGTGGTCTTGGGGGTGGTCTTTGGGATCCTCATCAAGCGACGGCAGCAGAAGATCCGGAAGTACAC
GATGCGGAGACTGCTGCAGGAAACGGAGCTGGTGGAGCCGCTGACACCTAGCGGAGCGATGCCCAACCAG
GCGCAGATGCGGATCCTGAAAGAGACGGAGCTGAGGAAGGTGAAGGTGCTTGGATCTGGCGCTTTTGGCA
CAGTCTACAAGGGCATCTGGATCCCTGATGGGGAGAATGTGAAAATTCCAGTGGCCATCAAAGTGTTGAG
GGAAAACACATCCCCCAAAGCCAACAAAGAAATCTTAGACGAAGCATACGTGATGGCTGGTGTGGGCTCC
CCATATGTCTCCCGCCTTCTGGGCATCTGCCTGACATCCACGGTGCAGCTGGTGACACAGCTTATGCCCT
ATGGCTGCCTCTTAGACCATGTCCGGGAAAACCGCGGACGCCTGGGCTCCCAGGACCTGCTGAACTGGTG
TATGCAGATTGCCAAGGGGATGAGCTACCTGGAGGATGTGCGGCTCGTACACAGGGCATTGGCCGCTCGG
AACGTGCTGGTCAAGA
