[The description below was written by a language model from this plasmid's Addgene catalogue record.]
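Description:
pBABEpuro-ERBB2 D845A is a retroviral mammalian expression plasmid built on the pBABE-puro backbone, carrying the human ERBB2 (HER2) coding sequence with a D845A point mutation. The backbone is about 5.2 kb and the insert about 3.8 kb, giving a total of roughly 9 kb. The insert corresponds to the human ERBB2 reference transcript and was introduced by Gateway recombination cloning, so a Gateway-adapted version of the backbone was presumably used. In bacteria the plasmid is maintained at high copy number under ampicillin selection.

No feature table accompanies this record, so the regulatory elements are not explicitly listed. pBABE-type vectors are generally Moloney murine leukemia virus-derived: the long terminal repeats and a packaging signal flank the payload, the 5′ LTR drives transcription of the inserted gene, and a separate internal promoter expresses the puromycin resistance gene. When introduced into a packaging cell line that supplies the viral structural and enzymatic proteins in trans, the region between the LTRs is packaged into replication-defective virions. These virions can transduce dividing mammalian cells and integrate stably, after which transduced populations are selected with puromycin.

The record does not state the functional consequence of D845A, though the residue lies within the kinase domain of the receptor. The associated study concerned functional analysis of receptor tyrosine kinase mutations in lung cancer and identified oncogenic ERBB2 extracellular domain mutations. This construct therefore fits into a panel of ERBB2 variants for stable expression and comparison of signalling or transforming activity in mammalian cells.
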