Addgene plasmid #40984: pBABEpuro-ERBB2 D845A
Depositing lab: Matthew Meyerson. Depositing organization: Broad Institute. Publication: Functional analysis of receptor tyrosine kinase mutations in lung cancer identifies oncogenic extracellular domain mutations of ERBB2. Greulich H, Kaplan B, Mertins P, Chen TH, Tanaka KE, Yun CH, Zhang X, Lee SH, Cho J, Ambrogio L, Liao R, Imielinski M, Banerji S, Berger AH, Lawrence MS, Zhang J, Pho NH, Walker SR, Winckler W, Getz G, Frank D, Hahn WC, Eck MJ, Mani DR, Jaffe JD, Carr SA, Wong KK, Meyerson M. Proc Natl Acad Sci U S A. 2012 Sep 4;109(36):14476-81. Epub 2012 Aug 20. 10.1073/pnas.1203201109 PubMed 22908275.
Backbone
  Vector backbone: pBABE-puro
  Backbone size w/o insert (bp): 5200
  Total vector size (bp): 9000
  Vector type: Mammalian Expression, Retroviral
  Selectable markers: Puromycin
Growth in bacteria
  Bacterial resistance: Ampicillin, 100 μg/mL
  Growth temperature: 37°C
  Growth strain: DH5alpha
  Copy number: High Copy
Gene/Insert
  Gene/Insert name: ERBB2 (alt name: HER2)
  Species: H. sapiens (human)
  Insert size (bp): 3768
  Mutation: D845A
  GenBank ID: NM_004448.2
  Entrez Gene: ERBB2 (a.k.a. CD340, HER-2, HER-2/neu, HER2, MLN 19, MLN-19, NEU, NGL, TKR1, VSCN2, c-ERB-2, c-ERB2, p185(erbB2))
  Cloning method: Gateway Cloning
  Sequencing primers: 5′ TTTGTACACCCTAAGCCTC; 3′ GCATACTTCTGCCTGCTG
Terms and licenses: Academic/Nonprofit Terms; Industry Terms: Not Available to Industry
How to cite: pBABEpuro-ERBB2 D845A was a gift from Matthew Meyerson (Addgene plasmid # 40984 ; http://n2t.net/addgene:40984 ; RRID:Addgene_40984)
